Addgene plasmid #171678: pUHD-SB-AID/Bla
Purpose: (Empty Backbone) TRE-controlled AID-fusion sleeping beauty transposon vector with selection marker (blasticidin)
Depositing lab: Randy Poon. Depositing organization: Hong Kong University of Science and Technology. Publication: One-step multiplex toolkit for efficient generation of conditional gene silencing human cell lines. Yeung TK, Lau HW, Ma HT, Poon RYC. Mol Biol Cell. 2021 May 12:mbcE21020051. doi: 10.1091/mbc.E21-02-0051. PubMed 33979199.
Backbone
  Vector backbone: pSBbi
  Backbone size (bp): 5387
  Vector type: Mammalian Expression
  Promoter: TRE
  Selectable markers: Blasticidin
  Tag / fusion protein: AID (N terminal on backbone)
Growth in bacteria
  Bacterial resistance: Ampicillin, 100 μg/mL
  Growth temperature: 37°C
  Growth strain: DH5alpha
  Copy number: High Copy
Terms and licenses: Academic/Nonprofit Terms; Industry Terms: Not Available to Industry
How to cite: pUHD-SB-AID/Bla was a gift from Randy Poon (Addgene plasmid # 171678 ; http://n2t.net/addgene:171678 ; RRID:Addgene_171678)
