[The description below was written by a language model from this plasmid's Addgene catalogue record and pLannotate feature annotations shown in this document.]
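Description:
pUHD-SB-AID/Bla is an empty mammalian expression backbone of 5,387 bp, derived from the pSBbi Sleeping Beauty transposon series and designed for tetracycline-regulated expression of auxin-inducible degron (AID) fusion proteins. In bacteria it is maintained as a high-copy plasmid through a ColE1/pUC-type origin and selected with ampicillin via the β-lactamase gene and its native promoter. In mammalian cells, stable integrants are selected with blasticidin through the blasticidin S deaminase (BSD) gene, which is followed by a bGH polyadenylation signal. The promoter driving BSD is not identified in the feature table, and the Sleeping Beauty inverted repeats expected from the catalogue description were also not annotated, so their positions cannot be given from this record.

The expression cassette consists of a tetracycline response element with seven tetO copies joined to a minimal CMV promoter, so transcription depends on a Tet transactivator supplied in the host cell and can be switched with tetracycline or doxycycline. Downstream lies the mini-AID coding sequence, the minimal degron from Arabidopsis IAA17, followed by a cloning-site fragment where a gene of interest can be inserted so that it carries AID at its N terminus. An SV40 poly(A) signal is annotated nearby, though on the opposite strand.

In cells expressing the TIR1 auxin receptor, adding auxin triggers rapid degradation of the AID-tagged protein. Combining this with transcriptional shut-off through the TRE gives two layers of control. Co-delivery with Sleeping Beauty transposase would allow genomic integration, consistent with the vector's stated role in a toolkit for generating conditional gene-silencing human cell lines.
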