Features (pLannotate 1.2.2; 14 found; start..end, strand, type, name):
    311..581     +  protein_bind   tetracycline response element: contains seven copies of the tetracycline operator tetO tetracycline repressor TetR
    592..609     +  misc_feature   MCS (fragment): pUC18/19 multiple cloning site
    614..652     +  promoter       minimal CMV promoter: human cytomegalovirus (CMV) immediate early promoter
    937..1140    +  CDS            mini-AID: minimal degron from the auxin-responsive IAA17 protein of Arabidopsis thaliana (Kubota et al., 2013) acts as an auxin-inducible degron (AID) in the presence of TIR1
   1492..1518    +  misc_feature   MCS (fragment): pUC18/19 multiple cloning site
   1585..1666    -  polyA_signal   SV40 poly(A) signal: SV40 polyadenylation signal
   1689..1757    -  CDS            large T antigen (fragment): large T antigen from SV40 (simian virus 40)
   2383..2781    +  CDS            BSD: blasticidin S deaminase; Aspergillus terreus BSD; confers resistance to blasticidin
   2839..3063    +  polyA_signal   bGH poly(A) signal: bovine growth hormone polyadenylation signal
   3067..3088    +  promoter       SV40 promoter (fragment): SV40 enhancer and early promoter
   3560..4148    -  rep_origin     ori: high-copy-number ColE1/pMB1/pBR322/pUC origin of replication
   4319..5179    -  CDS            AmpR: β-lactamase; bla; confers resistance to ampicillin, carbenicillin, and related antibiotics
   5180..5284    -  promoter       AmpR promoter: bla
   5311..5361    +  misc_feature   bom (fragment): basis of mobility region from pBR322
>Addgene plasmid #171678 | pUHD-SB-AID/Bla | addgene full sequence | sequence record 338226 | Addgene NGS Result
CAGTTGAAGTCGGAAGTTTACATACACTTAAGTTGGAGTCATTAAAACTCGTTTTTCAACTACTCCACAA
ATTTCTTGTTAACAAACAATAGTTTTGGCAAGTCAGTTAGGACATCTACTTTGTGCATGACACAAGTCAT
TTTTCCAACAATTGTTTACAGACAGATTATTTCACTTATAATTCACTGTATCACAATTCCAGTGGGTCAG
AAGTTTACATACACTAAGTTCGACTCCTCTGCAGAATGCGGCGATGTTTCGGTAAGGGGTCCGCTATCTA
GGCCCTTTCGTCTTTAGTCGAGTTTACCACTCCCTATCAGTGATAGAGAAAAGTGAAAGTCGAGTTTACC
ACTCCCTATCAGTGATAGAGAAAAGTGAAAGTCGAGTTTACCACTCCCTATCAGTGATAGAGAAAAGTGA
AAGTCGAGTTTACCACTCCCTATCAGTGATAGAGAAAAGTGAAAGTCGAGTTTACCACTCCCTATCAGTG
ATAGAGAAAAGTGAAAGTCGAGTTTACCACTCCCTATCAGTGATAGAGAAAAGTGAAAGTCGAGTTTACC
ACTCCCTATCAGTGATAGAGAAAAGTGAAAGTCGAGCTCGGTACCCGGGTCGAGGTAGGCGTGTACGGTG
GGAGGCCTATATAAGCAGAGCTCGTTTAGTGAACCGTCAGATCGCCTGGAGACGCCATCCACGCTGTTTT
GACCTCCATAGAAGAGACCGGGACCGATCCAGCCTCCGCGGGCTAGCATGGGCAGTGTCGAGCTGAATCT
GAGGGAGACTGAGCTGTGTCTTGGTCTTCCCGGTGGAGATACAGTGGCTCCGGTAACCGGAAACAAGAGA
GGGTTCTCAGAGACGGTTGATCTGAAGCTAAATCTGAATAATGAGCCTGCAAACAAGGAAGGATCTACGA
CTCATGACGTCGTGACTTTTGATTCCAAGGAGAAGAGTGCTTGTCCTAAAGATCCAGCCAAACCTCCGGC
CAAGGCACAAGTTGTGGGATGGCCACCGGTGAGATCATACCGGAAGAACGTGATGGTTTCCTGCCAAAAA
TCAAGCGGTGGCCCGGAGGCGGCGGCGTTCGTGAAGGTATCAATGGACGGAGCACCGTACTTGAGGAAAA
TCGATTTGAGGATGTATAAAAGCTACGATGAGCTTTCTAATGCTTTGTCCAACATGTTCAGCTCTTTTAC
GATGGGCAAACATGGAGGAGAAGAAGGAATGATAGACTTCATGAATGAGAGGAAATTGATGGATTTGGTG
AATAGCTGGGACTATGTTCCCTCTTATGAAGACAAAGACGGTGATTGGATGCTCGTCGGCGACGTTCCTT
GGCCAATGTTCGTCGATACATGCAAGCGTTTACGTCTCATGAAAGGATCGGATGCCATTGGTCTCGCTCC
GAGGGCGATGGAGAAGTGCAAGAGCAGAGCTGCGGCCGGAGCTGGTGCAGGCGCTGGAGCGGGTGCCGAT
ATCCTATTCACCATGGCTCGAGAATTCGAGCTCGGTACCCGGGGATCCAGACATGATAAGATCGATAGAC
ATGATAAGATACATTGATGAGTTTGGACAAACCACAACAAGAATGCAGTGAAAAAAATGCTTTATTTGTG
AAATTTGTGATGCTATTGCTTTATTTGTAACCATTATAAGCTGCAATAAACAAGTTAACAACAACAATTG
CATTCATTTTATGTTTCAGGTTCAGGGGGAGATGTGGGAGGTTTTTTAAAGCAAGTAAAACCTCTACAAA
TGTGGTACCTAGACGAGACCCTGTCTCACAAAATAAAGTAAGCCCGGACTGAGTGCGGAAAGGCGGGCCT
GGCGGGTCTGGTCTCCCCATGCGGGCCACCAGAGGCCCTGCAGCCTTCAGTCGCTTGAAGGGGTAATGGC
GCTTCCACTCACAAACATGGCGGACAGAGCGTGTGAACGAGATGAACAGCCCCTCAAAAATATGGCCGCC
GAGGCTGGACGGCCGTGCCCCAGCAGCACCGCCTCCGCGCCCCACGTGATCTCTCGCCGGGCACAGCGCT
GACCGCGGAGGTCCAACCGGAAGAATGTCCGGATTGGACATTCGGAAGAGGGCCCGCCTTCCCTGGGGAA
TCTCTGCGCACGCGCAGAACGCTTCGACCAATGAAAACACAGGAAGCCGTCCGCGCAACCGCGTTGCGTC
ACTTCTGCCGCCCCTGTTTCAAGGTATATAGCCGTAGACGGAACTTCGCCTTTCTCTCGGCCTTAGCGCC
ATTTTTTTGGGTGAGTGTTTTTTGGTTCCTGCGTTGGGATTCCGTGTACAATCCATAGACATCTGACCTC
GGCACTTAGCATCATCACAGCAAACTAACTGTAGCCTTTCTCTCTTTCCCTGTAGAAACCTCTGCACTCG
ACATGGCCAAGCCTTTGTCTCAAGAAGAATCCACCCTCATTGAAAGAGCAACGGCTACAATCAACAGCAT
CCCCATCTCTGAAGACTACAGCGTCGCCAGCGCAGCTCTCTCTAGCGACGGCCGCATCTTCACTGGTGTC
AATGTATATCATTTTACTGGGGGACCTTGTGCAGAACTCGTGGTGCTGGGCACTGCTGCTGCTGCGGCAG
CTGGCAACCTGACTTGTATCGTCGCGATCGGAAATGAGAACAGGGGCATCTTGAGCCCCTGCGGACGGTG
CCGACAGGTGCTTCTCGATCTGCATCCTGGGATCAAAGCCATAGTGAAGGACAGTGATGGACAGCCGACG
GCAGTTGGGATTCGTGAATTGCTGCCCTCTGGTTATGTGTGGGAGGGCTAAGCACTTCGTGGCCGAAGCT
TGGGGATCAATTCTCTAGAGCTCGCTGATCAGCCTCGACTGTGCCTTCTAGTTGCCAGCCATCTGTTGTT
TGCCCCTCCCCCGTGCCTTCCTTGACCCTGGAAGGTGCCACTCCCACTGTCCTTTCCTAATAAAATGAGG
AAATTGCATCGCATTGTCTGAGTAGGTGTCATTCTATTCTGGGGGGTGGGGTGGGGCAGGACAGCAAGGG
GGAGGATTGGGAAGACAATAGCAGGCATGCTGGGGATGCGGTGGGCTCTATGGCTTCTGAGGCGGAAAGA
ACCAGCTGGGCCTACTAGCTACTCGGGACCCCTTACCGAAACATCGCCGCATTCTGCAGAGGAGTCGAGT
GTATGTAAACTTCTGACCCACTGGGAATGTGATGAAAGAAATAAAAGCTGAAATGAATCATTCTCTCTAC
TATTATTCTGATATTTCACATTCTTAAAATAAAGTGGTGATCCTAACTGACCTAAGACAGGGAATTTTTA
CTAGGATTAAATGTCAGGAATTGTGAAAAAGTGAGTTTAAATGTATTTGGCTAAGGTGTATGTAAACTTC
CGACTTCAACTGTATAGGGATCTGCTTCCTCGCTCACTGACTCGCTGCGCTCGGTCGTTCGGCTGCGGCG
AGCGGTATCAGCTCACTCAAAGGCGGTAATACGGTTATCCACAGAATCAGGGGATAACGCAGGAAAGAAC
ATGTGAGCAAAAGGCCAGCAAAAGGCCAGGAACCGTAAAAAGGCCGCGTTGCTGGCGTTTTTCCATAGGC
TCCGCCCCCCTGACGAGCATCACAAAAATCGACGCTCAAGTCAGAGGTGGCGAAACCCGACAGGACTATA
AAGATACCAGGCGTTTCCCCCTGGAAGCTCCCTCGTGCGCTCTCCTGTTCCGACCCTGCCGCTTACCGGA
TACCTGTCCGCCTTTCTCCCTTCGGGAAGCGTGGCGCTTTCTCATAGCTCACGCTGTAGGTATCTCAGTT
CGGTGTAGGTCGTTCGCTCCAAGCTGGGCTGTGTGCACGAACCCCCCGTTCAGCCCGACCGCTGCGCCTT
ATCCGGTAACTATCGTCTTGAGTCCAACCCGGTAAGACACGACTTATCGCCACTGGCAGCAGCCACTGGT
AACAGGATTAGCAGAGCGAGGTATGTAGGCGGTGCTACAGAGTTCTTGAAGTGGTGGCCTAACTACGGCT
ACACTAGAAGAACAGTATTTGGTATCTGCGCTCTGCTGAAGCCAGTTACCTTCGGAAAAAGAGTTGGTAG
CTCTTGATCCGGCAAACAAACCACCGCTGGTAGCGGTGGTTTTTTTGTTTGCAAGCAGCAGATTACGCGC
AGAAAAAAAGGATCTCAAGAAGATCCTTTGATCTTTTCTACGGGGTCTGACGCTCAGTGGAACGAAAACT
CACGTTAAGGGATTTTGGTCATGAGATTATCAAAAAGGATCTTCACCTAGATCCTTTTAAATTAAAAATG
AAGTTTTAAATCAATCTAAAGTATATATGAGTAAACTTGGTCTGACAGTTACCAATGCTTAATCAGTGAG
GCACCTATCTCAGCGATCTGTCTATTTCGTTCATCCATAGTTGCCTGACTCCCCGTCGTGTAGATAACTA
CGATACGGGAGGGCTTACCATCTGGCCCCAGTGCTGCAATGATACCGCGAGACCCACGCTCACCGGCTCC
AGATTTATCAGCAATAAACCAGCCAGCCGGAAGGGCCGAGCGCAGAAGTGGTCCTGCAACTTTATCCGCC
TCCATCCAGTCTATTAATTGTTGCCGGGAAGCTAGAGTAAGTAGTTCGCCAGTTAATAGTTTGCGCAACG
TTGTTGCCATTGCTACAGGCATCGTGGTGTCACGCTCGTCGTTTGGTATGGCTTCATTCAGCTCCGGTTC
CCAACGATCAAGGCGAGTTACATGATCCCCCATGTTGTGCAAAAAAGCGGTTAGCTCCTTCGGTCCTCCG
ATCGTTGTCAGAAGTAAGTTGGCCGCAGTGTTATCACTCATGGTTATGGCAGCACTGCATAATTCTCTTA
CTGTCATGCCATCCGTAAGATGCTTTTCTGTGACTGGTGAGTACTCAACCAAGTCATTCTGAGAATAGTG
TATGCGGCGACCGAGTTGCTCTTGCCCGGCGTCAATACGGGATAATACCGCGCCACATAGCAGAACTTTA
AAAGTGCTCATCATTGGAAAACGTTCTTCGGGGCGAAAACTCTCAAGGATCTTACCGCTGTTGAGATCCA
GTTCGATGTAACCCACTCGTGCACCCAACTGATCTTCAGCATCTTTTACTTTCACCAGCGTTTCTGGGTG
AGCAAAAACAGGAAGGCAAAATGCCGCAAAAAAGGGAATAAGGGCGACACGGAAATGTTGAATACTCATA
CTCTTCCTTTTTCAATATTATTGAAGCATTTATCAGGGTTATTGTCTCATGAGCGGATACATATTTGAAT
GTATTTAGAAAAATAAACAAATAGGGGTTCCGCGCACATTTCCCCGAAAAGTGCCACCTGATGCGGTGTG
AAATACCGCACAGATGCGTAAGGAGAAAATACCGCATCAGGAAATTGTAAGCGTTAAGATCCCTATA
